>Addgene plasmid #75619 | MAPK15 gRNA (BRDN0001148491) | addgene full sequence | sequence record 184234 | Addgene Assembled Sequence
CCCGGGTGCAAAGATGGATAAAGTTTTAAACAGAGAGGAATCTTTGCAGCTAATGGACCTTCTAGGTCTT
GAAAGGAGTGGGAATTGGCTCCGGTGCCCGTCAGTGGGCAGAGCGCACATCGCCCACAGTCCCCGAGAAG
TTGGGGGGAGGGGTCGGCAATTGATCCGGTGCCTAGAGAAGGTGGCGCGGGGTAAACTGGGAAAGTGATG
TCGTGTACTGGCTCCGCCTTTTTCCCGAGGGTGGGGGAGAACCGTATATAAGTGCAGTAGTCGCCGTGAA
CGTTCTTTTTCGCAACGGGTTTGCCGCCAGAACACAGGTAAGTGCCGTGTGTGGTTCCCGCGGGCCTGGC
CTCTTTACGGGTTATGGCCCTTGCGTGCCTTGAATTACTTCCACCTGGCTGCAGTACGTGATTCTTGATC
CCGAGCTTCGGGTTGGAAGTGGGTGGGAGAGTTCGAGGCCTTGCGCTTAAGGAGCCCCTTCGCCTCGTGC
TTGAGTTGAGGCCTGGCCTGGGCGCTGGGGCCGCCGCGTGCGAATCTGGTGGCACCTTCGCGCCTGTCTC
GCTGCTTTCGATAAGTCTCTAGCCATTTAAAATTTTTGATGACCTGCTGCGACGCTTTTTTTCTGGCAAG
ATAGTCTTGTAAATGCGGGCCAAGATCTGCACACTGGTATTTCGGTTTTTGGGGCCGCGGGCGGCGACGG
GGCCCGTGCGTCCCAGCGCACATGTTCGGCGAGGCGGGGCCTGCGAGCGCGGCCACCGAGAATCGGACGG
GGGTAGTCTCAAGCTGGCCGGCCTGCTCTGGTGCCTGGCCTCGCGCCGCCGTGTATCGCCCCGCCCTGGG
CGGCAAGGCTGGCCCGGTCGGCACCAGTTGCGTGAGCGGAAAGATGGCCGCTTCCCGGCCCTGCTGCAGG
GAGCTCAAAATGGAGGACGCGGCGCTCGGGAGAGCGGGCGGGTGAGTCACCCACACAAAGGAAAAGGGCC
TTTCCGTCCTCAGCCGTCGCTTCATGTGACTCCACGGAGTACCGGGCGCCGTCCAGGCACCTCGATTAGT
TCTCGAGCTTTTGGAGTACGTCGTCTTTAGGTTGGGGGGAGGGGTTTTATGCGATGGAGTTTCCCCACAC
TGAGTGGGTGGAGACTGAAGTTAGGCCAGCTTGGCACTTGATGTAATTCTCCTTGGAATTTGCCCTTTTT
GAGTTTGGATCTTGGTTCATTCTCAAGCCTCAGACAGTGGTTCAAAGTTTTTTTCTTCCATTTCAGGTGT
CGTGACGTACGGCCACCATGACCGAGTACAAGCCCACGGTGCGCCTCGCCACCCGCGACGACGTCCCCAG
GGCCGTACGCACCCTCGCCGCCGCGTTCGCCGACTACCCCGCCACGCGCCACACCGTCGATCCGGACCGC
CACATCGAGCGGGTCACCGAGCTGCAAGAACTCTTCCTCACGCGCGTCGGGCTCGACATCGGCAAGGTGT
GGGTCGCGGACGACGGCGCCGCCGTGGCGGTCTGGACCACGCCGGAGAGCGTCGAAGCGGGGGCGGTGTT
CGCCGAGATCGGCCCGCGCATGGCCGAGTTGAGCGGTTCCCGGCTGGCCGCGCAGCAACAGATGGAAGGC
CTCCTGGCGCCGCACCGGCCCAAGGAGCCCGCGTGGTTCCTGGCCACCGTCGGAGTCTCGCCCGACCACC
AGGGCAAGGGTCTGGGCAGCGCCGTCGTGCTCCCCGGAGTGGAGGCGGCCGAGCGCGCCGGGGTGCCCGC
CTTCCTGGAGACCTCCGCGCCCCGCAACCTCCCCTTCTACGAGCGGCTCGGCTTCACCGTCACCGCCGAC
GTCGAGGTGCCCGAAGGACCGCGCACCTGGTGCATGACCCGCAAGCCCGGTGCCTGAACGCGTTAAGTCG
ACAATCAACCTCTGGATTACAAAATTTGTGAAAGATTGACTGGTATTCTTAACTATGTTGCTCCTTTTAC
GCTATGTGGATACGCTGCTTTAATGCCTTTGTATCATGCTATTGCTTCCCGTATGGCTTTCATTTTCTCC
TCCTTGTATAAATCCTGGTTGCTGTCTCTTTATGAGGAGTTGTGGCCCGTTGTCAGGCAACGTGGCGTGG
TGTGCACTGTGTTTGCTGACGCAACCCCCACTGGTTGGGGCATTGCCACCACCTGTCAGCTCCTTTCCGG
GACTTTCGCTTTCCCCCTCCCTATTGCCACGGCGGAACTCATCGCCGCCTGCCTTGCCCGCTGCTGGACA
GGGGCTCGGCTGTTGGGCACTGACAATTCCGTGGTGTTGTCGGGGAAATCATCGTCCTTTCCTTGGCTGC
TCGCCTGTGTTGCCACCTGGATTCTGCGCGGGACGTCCTTCTGCTACGTCCCTTCGGCCCTCAATCCAGC
GGACCTTCCTTCCCGCGGCCTGCTGCCGGCTCTGCGGCCTCTTCCGCGTCTTCGCCTTCGCCCTCAGACG
AGTCGGATCTCCCTTTGGGCCGCCTCCCCGCGTCGACTTTAAGACCAATGACTTACAAGGCAGCTGTAGA
TCTTAGCCACTTTTTAAAAGAAAAGGGGGGACTGGAAGGGCTAATTCACTCCCAACGAAGACAAGATCTG
CTTTTTGCTTGTACTGGGTCTCTCTGGTTAGACCAGATCTGAGCCTGGGAGCTCTCTGGCTAACTAGGGA
ACCCACTGCTTAAGCCTCAATAAAGCTTGCCTTGAGTGCTTCAAGTAGTGTGTGCCCGTCTGTTGTGTGA
CTCTGGTAACTAGAGATCCCTCAGACCCTTTTAGTCAGTGTGGAAAATCTCTAGCAGTACGTATAGTAGT
TCATGTCATCTTATTATTCAGTATTTATAACTTGCAAAGAAATGAATATCAGAGAGTGAGAGGAACTTGT
TTATTGCAGCTTATAATGGTTACAAATAAAGCAATAGCATCACAAATTTCACAAATAAAGCATTTTTTTC
ACTGCATTCTAGTTGTGGTTTGTCCAAACTCATCAATGTATCTTATCATGTCTGGCTCTAGCTATCCCGC
CCCTAACTCCGCCCATCCCGCCCCTAACTCCGCCCAGTTCCGCCCATTCTCCGCCCCATGGCTGACTAAT
TTTTTTTATTTATGCAGAGGCCGAGGCCGCCTCGGCCTCTGAGCTATTCCAGAAGTAGTGAGGAGGCTTT
TTTGGAGGCCTAGGGACGTACCCAATTCGCCCTATAGTGAGTCGTATTACGCGCGCTCACTGGCCGTCGT
TTTACAACGTCGTGACTGGGAAAACCCTGGCGTTACCCAACTTAATCGCCTTGCAGCACATCCCCCTTTC
GCCAGCTGGCGTAATAGCGAAGAGGCCCGCACCGATCGCCCTTCCCAACAGTTGCGCAGCCTGAATGGCG
AATGGG
[124 nt withheld, positions 3367-3490]
C
[91 nt withheld, positions 3492-3582]
A
[49 nt withheld, positions 3584-3632]
CCTTTGACGTTGGAGTCCACGTTCTTT
[37 nt withheld, positions 3660-3696]
ACCCTATCTCGGTCTATTCTTTTGATTTATAAGGGATTTTGCCGATTTCGGCCTATTGGTTAAAAAATGA
GCTGATTTAACAAAAATTTAACGCGAATTTTAACAAAATATTAACGCTTACAATTTAGGTGGCACTTTTC
GGGGAAATGTGCGCGGAACCCCTATTTGTTTATTTTTCTAAATACATTCAAATATGTATCCGCTCATGAG
ACAATAACCCTGATAAATGCTTCAATAATATTGAAAAAGGAAGAGTATGAGTATTCAACATTTCCGTGTC
GCCCTTATTCCCTTTTTTGCGGCATTTTGCCTTCCTGTTTTTGCTCACCCAGAAACGCTGGTGAAAGTAA
AAGATGCTGAAGATCAGTTGGGTGCACGAGTGGGTTACATCGAACTGGATCTCAACAGCGGTAAGATCCT
TGAGAGTTTTCGCCCCGAAGAACGTTTTCCAATGATGAGCACTTTTAAAGTTCTGCTATGTGGCGCGGTA
TTATCCCGTATTGACGCCGGGCAAGAGCAACTCGGTCGCCGCATACACTATTCTCAGAATGACTTGGTTG
AGTACTCACCAGTCACAGAAAAGCATCTTACGGATGGCATGACAGTAAGAGAATTATGCAGTGCTGCCAT
AACCATGAGTGATAACACTGCGGCCAACTTACTTCTGACAACGATCGGAGGACCGAAGGAGCTAACCGCT
TTTTTGCACAACATGGGGGATCATGTAACTCGCCTTGATCGTTGGGAACCGGAGCTGAATGAAGCCATAC
CAAACGACGAGCGTGACACCACGATGCCTGTAGCAATGGCAACAACGTTGCGCAAACTATTAACTGGCGA
ACTACTTACTCTAGCTTCCCGGCAACAATTAATAGACTGGATGGAGGCGGATAAAGTTGCAGGACCACTT
CTGCGCTCGGCCCTTCCGGCTGGCTGGTTTATTGCTGATAAATCTGGAGCCGGTGAGCGTGGGTCTCGCG
GTATCATTGCAGCACTGGGGCCAGATGGTAAGCCCTCCCGTATCGTAGTTATCTACACGACGGGGAGTCA
GGCAACTATGGATGAACGAAATAGACAGATCGCTGAGATAGGTGCCTCACTGATTAAGCATTGGTAACTG
TCAGACCAAGTTTACTCATATATACTTTAGATTGATTTAAAACTTCATTTTTAATTTAAAAGGATCTAGG
TGAAGATCCTTTTTGATAATCTCATGACCAAAATCCCTTAACGTGAGTTTTCGTTCCACTGAGCGTCAGA
CCCCGTAGAAAAGATCAAAGGATCTTCTTGAGATCCTTTTTTTCTGCGCGTAATCTGCTGCTTGCAAACA
AAAAAACCACCGCTACCAGCGGTGGTTTGTTTGCCGGATCAAGAGCTACCAACTCTTTTTCCGAAGGTAA
CTGGCTTCAGCAGAGCGCAGATACCAAATACTGTTCTTCTAGTGTAGCCGTAGTTAGGCCACCACTTCAA
GAACTCTGTAGCACCGCCTACATACCTCGCTCTGCTAATCCTGTTACCAGTGGCTGCTGCCAGTGGCGAT
AAGTCGTGTCTTACCGGGTTGGACTCAAGACGATAGTTACCGGATAAGGCGCAGCGGTCGGGCTGAACGG
GGGGTTCGTGCACACAGCCCAGCTTGGAGCGAACGACCTACACCGAACTGAGATACCTACAGCGTGAGCT
ATGAGAAAGCGCCACGCTTCCCGAAGGGAGAAAGGCGGACAGGTATCCGGTAAGCGGCAGGGTCGGAACA
GGAGAGCGCACGAGGGAGCTTCCAGGGGGAAACGCCTGGTATCTTTATAGTCCTGTCGGGTTTCGCCACC
TCTGACTTGAGCGTCGATTTTTGTGATGCTCGTCAGGGGGGCGGAGCCTATGGAAAAACGCCAGCAACGC
GGCCTTTTTACGGTTCCTGGCCTTTTGCTGGCCTTTTGCTCACATGTTCTTTCCTGCGTTATCCCCTGAT
TCTGTGGATAACCGTATTACCGCCTTTGAGTGAGCTGATACCGCTCGCCGCAGCCGAACGACCGAGCGCA
GCGAGTCAGTGAGCGAGGAAGCGGAAGAGCGCCCAATACGCAAACCGCCTCTCCCCGCGCGTTGGCCGAT
TCATTAATGCAGCTGGCACGACAGGTTTCCCGACTGGAAAGCGGGCAGTGAGCGCAACGCAATTAATGTG
AGTTAGCTCACTCATTAGGCACCCCAGGCTTTACACTTTATGCTTCCGGCTCGTATGTTGTGTGGAATTG
TGAGCGGATAACAATTTCACACAGGAAACAGCTATGACCATGATTACGCCAAGCGCGCAATTAACCCTCA
CTAAAGGGAACAAAAGCTGGAGCTGCAAGCTTAATGTAGTCTTATGCAATACTCTTGTAGTCTTGCAACA
TGGTAACGATGAGTTAGCAACATGCCTTACAAGGAGAGAAAAAGCACCGTGCATGCCGATTGGTGGAAGT
AAGGTGGTACGATCGTGCCTTATTAGGAAGGCAACAGACGGGTCTGACATGGATTGGACGAACCACTGAA
TTGCCGCATTGCAGAGATATTGTATTTAAGTGCCTAGCTCGATACATAAACGGGTCTCTCTGGTTAGACC
AGATCTGAGCCTGGGAGCTCTCTGGCTAACTAGGGAACCCACTGCTTAAGCCTCAATAAAGCTTGCCTTG
AGTGCTTCAAGTAGTGTGTGCCCGTCTGTTGTGTGACTCTGGTAACTAGAGATCCCTCAGACCCTTTTAG
TCAGTGTGGAAAATCTCTAGCAGTGGCGCCCGAACAGGGACTTGAAAGCGAAAGGGAAACCAGAGGAGCT
CTCTCGACGCAGGACTCGGCTTGCTGAAGCGCGCACGGCAAGAGGCGAGGGGCGGCGACTGGTGAGTACG
CCAAAAATTTTGACTAGCGGAGGCTAGAAGGAGAGAGATGGGTGCGAGAGCGTCAGTATTAAGCGGGGGA
GAATTAGATCGCGATGGGAAAAAATTCGGTTAAGGCCAGGGGGAAAGAAAAAATATAAATTAAAACATAT
AGTATGGGCAAGCAGGGAGCTAGAACGATTCGCAGTTAATCCTGGCCTGTTAGAAACATCAGAAGGCTGT
AGACAAATACTGGGACAGCTACAACCATCCCTTCAGACAGGATCAGAAGAACTTAGATCATTATATAATA
CAGTAGCAACCCTCTATTGTGTGCATCAAAGGATAGAGATAAAAGACACCAAGGAAGCTTTAGACAAGAT
AGAGGAAGAGCAAAACAAAAGTAAGACCACCGCACAGCAAGCGGCCGCTGATCTTCAGACCTGGAGGAGG
AGATATGAGGGACAATTGGAGAAGTGAATTATATAAATATAAAGTAGTAAAAATTGAACCATTAGGAGTA
GCACCCACCAAGGCAAAGAGAAGAGTGGTGCAGAGAGAAAAAAGAGCAGTGGGAATAGGAGCTTTGTTCC
TTGGGTTCTTGGGAGCAGCAGGAAGCACTATGGGCGCAGCGTCAATGACGCTGACGGTACAGGCCAGACA
ATTATTGTCTGGTATAGTGCAGCAGCAGAACAATTTGCTGAGGGCTATTGAGGCGCAACAGCATCTGTTG
CAACTCACAGTCTGGGGCATCAAGCAGCTCCAGGCAAGAATCCTGGCTGTGGAAAGATACCTAAAGGATC
AACAGCTCCTGGGGATTTGGGGTTGCTCTGGAAAACTCATTTGCACCACTGCTGTGCCTTGGAATGCTAG
TTGGAGTAATAAATCTCTGGAACAGATTTGGAATCACACGACCTGGATGGAGTGGGACAGAGAAATTAAC
AATTACACAAGCTTAATACACTCCTTAATTGAAGAATCGCAAAACCAGCAAGAAAAGAATGAACAAGAAT
TATTGGAATTAGATAAATGGGCAAGTTTGTGGAATTGGTTTAACATAACAAATTGGCTGTGGTATATAAA
ATTATTCATAATGATAGTAGGAGGCTTGGTAGGTTTAAGAATAGTTTTTGCTGTACTTTCTATAGTGAAT
AGAGTTAGGCAGGGATATTCACCATTATCGTTTCAGACCCACCTCCCAACCCCGAGGGGACCCAGAGAGG
GCCTATTTCCCATGATTCCTTCATATTTGCATATACGATACAAGGCTGTTAGAGAGATAATTAGAATTAA
TTTGACTGTAAACACAAAGATATTAGTACAAAATACGTGACGTAGAAAGTAATAATTTCTTGGGTAGTTT
GCAGTTTTAAAATTATGTTTTAAAATGGACTATCATATGCTTACCGTAACTTGAAAGTATTTCGATTTCT
TGGCTTTATATATCTTGTGGAAAGGACGAAACACCGCCCTGGGCGACCTCCCCGAGGTTTTAGAGCTAGA
AATAGCAAGTTAAAATAAGGCTAGTCCGTTATCAACTTGAAAAAGTGGCACCGAGTCGGTGCTTTTTTAA
GCTTGGCGTAACTAGATCTTGAGACAAATGGCAGTATTCATCCACAATTTTAAAAGAAAAGGGGGGATTG
GGGGGTACAGTGCAGGGGAAAGAATAGTAGACATAATAGCAACAGACATACAAACTAAAGAATTACAAAA
ACAAATTACAAAAATTCAAAATTTTCGGGTTTATTACAGGGACAGCAGAGATCCACTTTGGCGCCGGCTC
GAGGGGG
Features (pLannotate 1.2.2; 29 found; start..end, strand, type, name):
     14..80      +  CDS            small t antigen (fragment): SV40 (simian virus 40) small t antigen
    106..317     +  promoter       EF-1α core promoter: core promoter for human elongation factor EF-1α
    318..1256    +  intron         EF-1α intron A: intron upstream of the start codon of human EF-1α
   1278..1877    +  CDS            PuroR (fragment): puromycin N-acetyltransferase; pac from Streptomyces; confers resistance to puromycin
   1893..2481    +  misc_feature   WPRE: woodchuck hepatitis virus posttranscriptional regulatory element
   2532..2551    +  misc_feature   cPPT/CTS (fragment): central polypurine tract and central termination sequence of HIV-1
   2553..2786    +  LTR            3' LTR (ΔU3): self-inactivating 3' long terminal repeat (LTR) from HIV-1
   2864..2985    +  polyA_signal   SV40 poly(A) signal: SV40 polyadenylation signal
   3025..3160    +  rep_origin     SV40 ori: SV40 origin of replication
   3181..3199    -  promoter       T7 promoter: promoter for bacteriophage T7 RNA polymerase
   3207..3362    +  CDS            lacZα (fragment): LacZα fragment of β-galactosidase; lacZ fragment
   3367..3795    +  rep_origin     f1 ori (sequence partly withheld): f1 bacteriophage origin of replication; arrow indicates direction of (+) strand synthesis
   3848..3952    +  promoter       AmpR promoter: bla
   3953..4813    +  CDS            AmpR: β-lactamase; bla; confers resistance to ampicillin, carbenicillin, and related antibiotics
   4984..5572    +  rep_origin     ori: high-copy-number ColE1/pMB1/pBR322/pUC origin of replication
   5755..5847    +  CDS            lacI (fragment): lac repressor; lacI; The lac repressor binds to the lac operator to inhibit transcription in E. coli. This inhibition can be relieved by adding lactose or isopropyl-β-D-thiogalactopyranoside (IPTG).
   5860..5881    +  protein_bind   CAP binding site: CAP binding activates transcription in the presence of cAMP. E. coli catabolite activator protein
   5896..5926    +  promoter       lac promoter: promoter for the E. coli lac operon
   5934..5950    +  protein_bind   lac operator: The lac repressor binds to the lac operator to inhibit transcription in E. coli. This inhibition can be relieved by adding lactose or isopropyl-β-D-thiogalactopyranoside (IPTG). lac repressor encoded by lacI
   5995..6013    +  promoter       T3 promoter: promoter for bacteriophage T3 RNA polymerase
   6041..6267    +  promoter       RSV promoter: Rous sarcoma virus enhancer/promoter
   6268..6448    +  LTR            5' LTR (truncated): truncated 5' long terminal repeat (LTR) from HIV-1
   6495..6620    +  misc_feature   HIV-1 Ψ: packaging signal of human immunodeficiency virus type 1
   6604..6967    +  CDS            HIV-1 gag (fragment): gag protein from human immunodeficiency virus 1; gag
   7113..7346    +  misc_feature   RRE: The Rev response element (RRE) of HIV-1 allows for Rev-dependent mRNA export from the nucleus to the cytoplasm.
   7723..7749    +  CDS            Rev (fragment): human immunodeficiency virus 1 (HIV-1) Rev protein; rev; enhances nuclear export of unspliced and incompletely spliced viral mRNAs
   7753..7993    +  promoter       U6 promoter: RNA polymerase III promoter for human U6 snRNA
   8023..8098    +  misc_RNA       gRNA scaffold: guide RNA scaffold for the Streptococcus pyogenes CRISPR/Cas9 system
   8154..8271    +  misc_feature   cPPT/CTS: central polypurine tract and central termination sequence of HIV-1
