[The description below was written by a language model from this plasmid's Addgene catalogue record and pLannotate feature annotations shown in this document.]
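Description:
MAPK15 gRNA (BRDN0001148491) is a third-generation lentiviral CRISPR guide plasmid built on the lentiGuide-Puro backbone and designed to target human MAPK15 (also known as ERK7 or ERK8). It is one member of a human kinome gRNA collection. In bacteria it is maintained at high copy through a ColE1/pUC-type origin and selected with ampicillin via the β-lactamase gene. An f1 origin, an SV40 origin and remnants of lac and T7/T3 cloning elements are also annotated in the backbone.

The lentiviral transfer cassette starts with an RSV promoter fused to a truncated HIV-1 5' LTR, which makes genomic RNA production Tat-independent. This is followed by the Ψ packaging signal with a partial gag sequence and the Rev response element for nuclear export of the unspliced viral RNA. The cassette ends in a self-inactivating ΔU3 3' LTR, with an SV40 polyadenylation signal downstream. Within these boundaries, a human U6 RNA polymerase III promoter drives the MAPK15-specific spacer joined to the Streptococcus pyogenes Cas9 guide scaffold. After a cPPT/CTS element that aids nuclear import, an EF-1α core promoter with its intron A expresses puromycin N-acetyltransferase for selection of transduced mammalian cells, and a WPRE enhances transcript expression.

The plasmid does not encode Cas9. It is meant to be packaged into lentivirus and delivered to cells that already express Cas9, or used together with a separate Cas9 lentiviral vector, to disrupt MAPK15 for loss-of-function studies.
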