Addgene plasmid #75619: MAPK15 gRNA (BRDN0001148491)
Purpose: 3rd generation lentiviral gRNA plasmid targeting human MAPK15
Depositing lab: John Doench & David Root. Depositing organization: Broad Institute. Publication: Optimized sgRNA design to maximize activity and minimize off-target effects of CRISPR-Cas9. Doench JG, Fusi N, Sullender M, Hegde M, Vaimberg EW, Donovan KF, Smith I, Tothova Z, Wilen C, Orchard R, Virgin HW, Listgarten J, Root DE. Nat Biotechnol. 2016 Jan 18. doi: 10.1038/nbt.3437. PubMed 26780180.
Backbone
  Vector backbone: lentiGuide-Puro
  Backbone manufacturer: Zhang Lab (Addgene plasmid # 52963)
  Vector type: Mammalian Expression, Lentiviral, CRISPR
  Selectable markers: Puromycin
Growth in bacteria
  Bacterial resistance: Ampicillin, 100 μg/mL
  Growth temperature: 37°C
  Growth strain: DH5alpha
  Copy number: High Copy
Gene/Insert
  Gene/Insert name: MAPK15 (alt names: MAPK15; NM_139021.2)
  gRNA/shRNA sequence: CCCTGGGCGACCTCCCCGAG
  Species: H. sapiens (human)
  Entrez Gene: MAPK15 (a.k.a. ERK7, ERK8)
  Promoter: hU6
  Cloning method: Unknown
  Sequencing primers: 5′ U6-F; 3′ pS2-R
Terms and licenses: Academic/Nonprofit Terms; Industry Terms: Not Available to Industry
Depositor comments: The gRNA was designed to target the following Genbank reference sequence(s): NM_139021.2. Note that this plasmid does NOT contain Cas9. It should be used in conjunction with lentiCas9-Blast (Addgene #52962) or otherwise with cell lines already expressing Cas9. Browse the full kinome gRNA library at http://www.addgene.org/pooled-library/broadgpp-human-kinome/ or visit http://www.broadinstitute.org/rnai/public/ for detailed protocols and information.
How to cite: MAPK15 gRNA (BRDN0001148491) was a gift from John Doench & David Root (Addgene plasmid # 75619 ; http://n2t.net/addgene:75619 ; RRID:Addgene_75619)
