>Addgene plasmid #75619 | MAPK15 gRNA (BRDN0001148491) | depositor partial sequence | sequence record 143079 | Target Sequence
CCCTGGGCGACCTCCCCGAG
