>Addgene plasmid #75619 | MAPK15 gRNA (BRDN0001148491) | addgene partial sequence | sequence record 184233 | hU6-F
ACGTAGAAAGTAATAATTTCTTGGGTAGTTTGCAGTTTTAAAATTATGTTTTAAAATGGACTATCATATG
CTTACCGTAACTTGAAAGTATTTCGATTTCTTGGCTTTATATATCTTGTGGAAAGGACGAAACACCGCCC
TGGGCGACCTCCCCGAGGTTTTAGAGCTAGAAATAGCAAGTTAAAATAAGGCTAGTCCGTTATCAACTTG
AAAAAGTGGCACCGAGTCGGTGCTTTTTTAAGCTTGGCGTAACTAGATCTTGAGACAAATGGCAGTATTC
ATCCACAATTTTAAAAGAAAAGGGGGGATTGGGGGGTACAGTGCAGGGGAAAGAATAGTAGACATAATAG
CAACAGACATACAAACTAAAGAATTACAAAAACAAATTACAAAAATTCAAAATTTTCGGGTTTATTACAG
GGACAGCAGAGATCCACTTTGGCGCCGGCTCGAGGGGGCCCGGGTGCAAAGATGGATAAAGTTTTAAACA
GAGAGGAATCTTTGCAGCTAATGGACCTTCTAGGTCTTGAAAGGAGTGGGAATTGGCTCCGGTGCCCGTC
AGTGGGCAGA
